Addgene plasmid #159716: pG20_Myc_Blp
Purpose: (Empty Backbone) pGREEN-based cloning construct for expression in planta
Depositing lab: Hans-Henning Kunz. Depositing organization: Washington State University. Publication: An updated pGREEN-based vector suite for cost-effective cloning in plant molecular biology. Pratt AI, Knoblauch J, Kunz HH. MicroPubl Biol. 2020 Oct 7;2020. doi: 10.17912/micropub.biology.000317. PubMed 33274321.
Backbone
  Vector backbone: pGREEN
  Backbone size (bp): 5077
  Vector type: Plant Expression
  Selectable markers: Basta
  Tag / fusion protein: Myc (C terminal on backbone)
Growth in bacteria
  Bacterial resistance: Kanamycin, 50 μg/mL
  Growth temperature: 37°C
  Growth strain: DH5alpha
  Copy number: High Copy
Gene/Insert
  Gene/Insert name: None
  Tag / fusion protein: Myc (C terminal on backbone)
Terms and licenses: Academic/Nonprofit Terms; Industry Terms: Not Available to Industry
Depositor comments: Empty pGREEN expression vector for cloning; HSP terminator Addgene QC identified an Insertion element (IS4) present in the backbone that does not appear to have a functional impact in its current location. Requesting scientists should confirm the expected function of plasmid and location of IS4 element.
How to cite: pG20_Myc_Blp was a gift from Hans-Henning Kunz (Addgene plasmid # 159716 ; http://n2t.net/addgene:159716 ; RRID:Addgene_159716)
