[The description below was written by a language model from this plasmid's Addgene catalogue record and pLannotate feature annotations shown in this document.]
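Description:
pG20_Myc_Blp is an empty plant expression vector built on the small pGREEN binary backbone, intended as a cloning recipient for genes to be expressed in planta. It is maintained in E. coli at high copy through a ColE1/pUC-type origin and selected with kanamycin via an aph(3')-Ia KanR gene. It also carries the pSa origin characteristic of pGREEN vectors, which supports replication in Agrobacterium (in the pGREEN system this normally depends on replication functions supplied in trans by a helper plasmid). Nopaline-type left and right T-DNA border repeats delimit the segment that is transferred into the plant genome.

Within the T-DNA, the plant selection cassette consists of the bar gene (phosphinothricin acetyltransferase) in the reverse orientation. It is driven by a CaMV 35S promoter that sits directly upstream of bar across the numbering origin of the circular map, and it is terminated by the CaMV poly(A) signal, giving Basta (glufosinate) resistance to transformants. The expression cassette for the gene of interest ends in the Arabidopsis HSP18.2 terminator, and the catalogue states that a C-terminal Myc tag is supplied by the backbone for detecting the expressed fusion protein. Neither the Myc tag nor the promoter driving the cargo cassette is annotated in the feature table, which leaves the region upstream of the HSP terminator unlabelled, so the record does not state the cargo promoter.

The sequenced record (6,415 nt) is longer than the listed 5,077 bp backbone. This is consistent with the repository's quality-control note of an IS4 insertion element in the backbone, which is thought not to affect function; the RNA-OUT annotation lies in the otherwise unannotated stretch between the ori and KanR. Users are advised to confirm the element's position and that the plasmid works as expected.
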