Features (pLannotate 1.2.2; 14 found; start..end, strand, type, name):
      1..346     -  promoter       CaMV 35S promoter: strong constitutive promoter from cauliflower mosaic virus
      3..49      -  promoter       minimal CaMV 35S promoter: minimal 35S promoter from cauliflower mosaic virus
   1114..1362    +  terminator     HSP terminator: efficient transcription terminator from the Arabidopsis thaliana heat shock protein 18.2 gene (Nagaya et al., 2010)
   1373..1403    -  promoter       NOS promoter (fragment): nopaline synthase promoter
   1527..1551    +  misc_feature   RB T-DNA repeat: right border repeat from nopaline C58 T-DNA
   1642..2230    -  rep_origin     ori: high-copy-number ColE1/pMB1/pBR322/pUC origin of replication
   2420..2489    -  ncRNA          RNA-OUT: Accession: RF00240 - RNA-OUT
   3739..4554    -  CDS            KanR: aminoglycoside phosphotransferase; aph(3')-Ia; confers resistance to kanamycin in bacteria or G418 (Geneticin®) in eukaryotes
   4739..4840    +  CDS            TRA2_ECOLX (fragment): Protein predicted: Swiss-Prot protein existence level 4. Required for transposition of transposon Tn903. From Escherichia coli.
   4845..5280    +  rep_origin     pSa ori: origin of replication from bacterial plasmid pSa
   5407..5429    +  misc_feature   LB T-DNA repeat: left border repeat from nopaline C58 T-DNA (truncated)
   5437..5613    -  polyA_signal   CaMV poly(A) signal: cauliflower mosaic virus polyadenylation signal
   5663..5827    -  CDS            yokD (fragment): YOKD_BACSU - Experimental evidence at protein level: Swiss-Prot protein existence level 1. May contribute to antibiotic resistance. From Bacillus subtilis (strain 168).
   5848..6396    -  CDS            bar: PAT_STRHY - Experimental evidence at protein level: Swiss-Prot protein existence level 1. Inactivates phosphinothricin (PPT) by transfer of an acetyl group from acetyl CoA. Can also acetylate demethylphosphinothricin but not PTT or glutamate. This enzyme is an effector of phosphinothricin tripeptide (PTT or bialaphos) resistance. From Streptomyces hygroscopicus. Introduced by genetic manipulation and expressed in glufosinate-tolerant maize by Dekalb Genetics.
>Addgene plasmid #159716 | pG20_Myc_Blp | addgene full sequence | sequence record 322859 | Addgene NGS Result
TGTCCTCTCCAAATGAAATGAACTTCCTTATATAGAGGAAGGGTCTTGCGAAGGATAGTGGGATTGTGCG
TCATCCCTTACGTCAGTGGAGATGTCACATCAATCCACTTGCTTTGAAGTCGTGGTTGGAACGACTTCTT
TTTCCACGATGCTCCTCGTGGGTGGGGGTCCATCTTTGGGACCACTGTCGGCAGAGGCATCTTGAATGAT
AGCCTTTCCTTTATCGCAATGATGGCATTTGTAGGAGCCACCTTCCTTTTCTACTGTCCTTTCGATGAAG
TGACAGATAGCTGGGCAATGGAATCCGAGGAGGTTTCCCGAAATTACCCTTTGTTGAAAAGTCTCAATAA
AGCTTCGACGAGTCAGTAATAAACGGCGTCAAAGTGGTTGCAGCCGGCACACACGAGTCGTGTTTATCAA
CTCAAAGCACAAATACTTTTCCTCAACCTAAAAATAAGGCAATTAGCCAAAAACAACTTTGCGTGTAAAC
AACGCTCAATACACGTGTCATTTTATTATTAGCTATTGCTTCACCGCCTTAGCTTTCTCGTGACCTAGTC
GTCCTCGTCTTTTCTTCTTCTTCTTCTATAAAACAATACCCAAAGACCTCTTCTTCTTCACAATTCAGAT
TTCAATTTCTCAAAATCTTAAAAACTTTCTCTCAATTCTCTCTACCGTGATCAAGGTAAATTTCTGTGTT
CCTTATTCTCTCAAAATCTTCGATTTTGTTTTCGTTCGATCCCAATTTCGTATATGTTCTTTGGTTTAGA
TTCTGTTAATCTTAGATCGAAGACGATTTTCTGGGTTTGATCGTTAGATATCATCTTAATTCTCGATTAG
GGTTTCATAGATATCATCCGATTTGTTCAAATAATTTGAGTTTTGTCGAATAATTACTCTTCGATTTGTG
ATTTCTATCTAGATCTGGTGTTAGTTTCTAGTTTGTGCGATCGAATTTGTCGATTAATCTGAGTTTTTCT
GATTAACAGACTAGAGTTAACCGGGCTCAGGCCTGGCGCGCCACTAGTGGATCCATCGATAGTACTGTCG
ACCTCGAGGGTACCGCTCCCGGGGAGCAGAAGCTGATCTCGGAGGAAGACTTGTAAGAGCTCATATGAAG
ATGAAGATGAAATATTTGGTGTGTCAAATAAATAGCTTGTGTGCTTAAGTTTGTGTTTTTTTCTTGGCTT
GTTGTGTTATGAATTTGTGGCTTTTTCTAATATTAAATGAATGTAAGATCTCATTATAATGAATAAACAA
ATGTTTCTATAATCCATTGTGAATGTTTTGTTGGATCTCTTCTGCAGCATATAACTACTGTATGTGCTAT
GGTATGGACTATGGAATATGATTAAAGATAAGGAATTCAGATCGGCTGAGTGGCTCCTTCAACGTTGCGG
TTCTGTCAGTTCCAAACGTAAAACGGCTTGTCCCGCGTCATCGGCGGGGGTCATAACGTGACTCCCTTAA
TTCTCCGCTCATGATCAGATTGTCGTTTCCCGCCTTCAGTTTAAACTATCAGTGTTTGACAGGATATATT
GGCGGGTAAACTAAGTCGCTGTATGTGTTTGTTTGAGATCTCATGTGAGCAAAAGGCCAGCAAAAGGCCA
GGAACCGTAAAAAGGCCGCGTTGCTGGCGTTTTTCCATAGGCTCCGCCCCCCTGACGAGCATCACAAAAA
TCGACGCTCAAGTCAGAGGTGGCGAAACCCGACAGGACTATAAAGATACCAGGCGTTTCCCCCTGGAAGC
TCCCTCGTGCGCTCTCCTGTTCCGACCCTGCCGCTTACCGGATACCTGTCCGCCTTTCTCCCTTCGGGAA
GCGTGGCGCTTTCTCATAGCTCACGCTGTAGGTATCTCAGTTCGGTGTAGGTCGTTCGCTCCAAGCTGGG
CTGTGTGCACGAACCCCCCGTTCAGCCCGACCGCTGCGCCTTATCCGGTAACTATCGTCTTGAGTCCAAC
CCGGTAAGACACGACTTATCGCCACTGGCAGCAGCCACTGGTAACAGGATTAGCAGAGCGAGGTATGTAG
GCGGTGCTACAGAGTTCTTGAAGTGGTGGCCTAACTACGGCTACACTAGAAGAACAGTATTTGGTATCTG
CGCTCTGCTGAAGCCAGTTACCTTCGGAAGAAGAGTTGGTAGCTCTTGATCCGGCAAACAAACCACCGCT
GGTAGCGGTGGTTTTTTTGTTTGCAAGCAGCAGATTACGCGCAGAAAAAAAGGATCTCAAGAAGATCCTT
TGATCTTTTCTACGGGGTCTGACGCTCAGTGGAACGAAAACTCACGTTAAGGGATTTTGGTCATGAGATT
ATCAAAAAGGATCTTCACCTAGATCCTTTTAAATTAAAAATGAAGTTTTAAATCAATCTAAAGTACTGAT
GAATCCCCTAATGATTTTTATCAAAATCATTAAGTTAAGGTAGATACACATCTTGTCATATGATCAAATG
GTTTCGCCAAAAATCAATAATCAGACAACAAAATGTGCGAACTCGATATTTTACACGACTCTCTTTACCA
ATTCTGCCCCGAATTACACTTAAAACGACTCAACAGCTTAACGTTGGCTTGCCACGCCTTACTTGACTGT
AAAACTCTCACTCTTACCGAACTTGGCCGTAACCTGCCAACCAAAGCGAGAACAAAACATAACATCAAAC
GAATCGACCGATTGTTAGGTAATCGTCACCTCCACAAAGAGCGACTCGCTGTATACCGTTGGCATGCTAG
CTTTATCTGTTCGGGCAATACGATGCCCATTGTACTTGTTGACTGGTCTGATATCCGTGAGCAAAAACGG
CTTATGGTATTGCGAGCTTCAGTCGCACTACACGGTCGTTCTGTTACTCTTTATGAGAAAGCGTTCCCGC
TTTCAGAGCAATGTTCAAAGAAAGCTCATGACCAATTTCTAGCCGACCTTGCGAGCATTCTACCGAGTAA
CACCACACCGCTCATTGTCAGTGATGCTGGCTTTAAAGTGCCATGGTATAAATCCGTTGAGAAGCTGGGT
TGGTACTGGTTAAGTCGAGTAAGAGGAAAAGTACAATATGCAGACCTAGGAGCGGAAAACTGGAAACCTA
TCAGCAACTTACATGATATGTCATCTAGTCACTCAAAGACTTTAGGCTATAAGAGGCTGACTAAAAGCAA
TCCAATCTCATGCCAAATTCTATTGTATAAATCTCGCTCTAAAGGCCGAAAAAATCAGCGCTCGACACGG
ACTCATTGTCACCACCCGTCACCTAAAATCTACTCAGCGTCGGCAAAGGAGCCATGGATTCTAGCAACTA
ACTTACCTGTTGAAATTCGAACACCCAAACAACTTGTTAATATCTATTCGAAGCGAATGCAGATTGAAGA
AACCTTCCGAGACTTGAAAAGTCCTGCCTACGGACTAGGCCTACGCCATAGCCGAACGAGCAGCTCAGAG
CGTTTTGATATCATGCTGCTAATCGCCCTGATGCTTCAACTAACATGTTGGCTTGCGGGCGTTCATGCTC
AGAAACAAGGTTGGGACAAGCACTTCCAGGCTAACACAGTCAGAAATCGAAACGTACTCTCAACAGTTCG
CTTAGGCATGGAAGTTTTGCGGCATTCTGGCTACACAATAACAAGGGAAGACTTACTCGTGGCTGCAACC
CTACTAGCTCAAAATTTATTCACACATGGTTACGCTTTGGGGAAATTATGAGGGGATCTCTCAGTCTAAA
GTATATATGTGTAACATTGGTCTAGTGATTAGAAAAACTCATCGAGCATCAAATGAAACTGCAATTTATT
CATATCAGGATTATCAATACCATATTTTTGAAAAAGCCGTTTCTGTAATGAAGGAGAAAACTCACCGAGG
CAGTTCCATAGGATGGCAAGATCCTGGTATCGGTCTGCGATTCCGACTCGTCCAACATCAATACAACCTA
TTAATTTCCCCTCGTCAAAAATAAGGTTATCAAGTGAGAAATCACCATGAGTGACGACTGAATCCGGTGA
GAATGGCAAAAGTTTATGCATTTCTTTCCAGACTTGTTCAACAGGCCAGCCATTACGCTCGTCATCAAAA
TCACTCGCATCAACCAAACCGTTATTCATTCGTGATTGCGCCTGAGCGAGACGAAATACGCGATCGCTGT
TAAAAGGACAATTACAAACAGGAATCGAATGCAACCGGCGCAGGAACACTGCCAGCGCATCAACAATATT
TTCACCTGAATCAGGATATTCTTCTAATACCTGGAATGCTGTTTTCCCTGGGATCGCAGTGGTGAGTAAC
CATGCATCATCAGGAGTACGGATAAAATGCTTGATGGTCGGAAGAGGCATAAATTCCGTCAGCCAGTTTA
GTCTGACCATCTCATCTGTAACATCATTGGCAACGCTACCTTTGCCATGTTTCAGAAACAACTCTGGCGC
ATCGGGCTTCCCATACAATCGGTAGATTGTCGCACCTGATTGCCCGACATTATCGCGAGCCCATTTATAC
CCATATAAATCAGCATCCATGTTGGAATTTAATCGCGGCCTTGAGCAAGACGTTTCCCGTTGAATATGGC
TCATAACACCCCTTGTATTACTGTTTATGTAAGCAGACAGTTTTATTGTTCATGATGATATATTTTTATC
TTGTGCAATGTAACATCAGAGATTTTGAGACACAACGTGGCTTTGTTGAATAAATCGAACTTTTGCTGAG
TTGAAGGATCAGATCACGCATCTTCCCGACAACGCAGACCGTTCCGTGGCAAAGCAAAAGTTCAAAATCA
CCAACTGGTCCACCTACAACAAAGCTCTCATCAACCGTGGCTCCCTCACTTTCTGGCTGGATGATGGGGC
GATTCAGGCGATCCCCATCCAACAGCCCGCCGTCGAGCGGGCTTTTTTATCCCCGGAAGCCTGTGGATAG
AGGGTAGTTATCCACGTGAAACCGCTAATGCCCCGCAAAGCCTTGATTCACGGGGCTTTCCGGCCCGCTC
CAAAAACTATCCACGTGAAATCGCTAATCAGGGTACGTGAAATCGCTAATCGGAGTACGTGAAATCGCTA
ATAAGGTCACGTGAAATCGCTAATCAAAAAGGCACGTGAGAACGCTAATAGCCCTTTCAGATCAACAGCT
TGCAAACACCCCTCGCTCCGGCAAGTAGTTACAGCAAGTAGTATGTTCAATTAGCTTTTCAATTATGAAT
ATATATATCAATTATTGGTCGCCCTTGGCTTGTGGACAATGCGCTACGCGCACCGGCTCCGCCCGTGGAC
AACCGCAAGCGGTTGCCCACCGTCGAGCGCCTTTGCCCACAACCCGGCGGCCGGCCGCAACAGATCGTTT
TATAAATTTTTTTTTTTGAAAAAGAAAAAGCCCGAAAGGCGGCAACCTCTCGGGCTTCTGGATTTCCGAT
CCCCGGAATTAGATCTTGGCAGGATATATTGTGGTGTAACGTTATCGATCTGGATTTTAGTACTGGATTT
TGGTTTTAGGAATTAGAAATTTTATTGATAGAAGTATTTTACAAATACAAATACATACTAAGGGTTTCTT
ATATGCTCAACACATGAGCGAAACCCTATAAGAACCCTAATTTCCCTTATCGGGAAACTACTCACACATT
ATTTATGGAGAAAATAGAGAGAGATAGATTTGTAGAGAGAGACTGGTGATTTCAGCGTACCGAATTAATT
CCTGAATCACTGCGACCGGCCCTCCCGCGACCCAGCCGAGCGAGCTTAGCGAACTGTGGACGAGAACTGT
GCCACCAAGCGTAAGGCCGTTCTCTCGCATTTGCCTTGCTAGGCTCGCGCGAGTTGCTGGCTGAGGCGTT
CTCGAAATCAGCTCTTGTTCGGTCGGCATCTACTTCAGATTTCGGTGACGGGCAGGACCGGACGGGGCGG
CACCGGCAGGCTGAAGTCCAGCTGCCAGAAACCCACGTCATGCCAGTTCCCGTGCTTGAAGCCGGCCGCC
CGCAGCATGCCGCGGGGGGCATATCCGAGCGCCTCGTGCATGCGCACGCTCGGGTCGTTGGGCAGCCCGA
TGACAGCGACCACGCTCTTGAAGCCCTGTGCCTCCAGGGACTTCAGCAGGTGGGTGTAGAGCGTGGAGCC
CAGTCCCGTCCGCTGGTGGCGGGGGGAGACGTACACGGTGGACTCGGCCGTCCAGTCGTAGGCGTTGCGT
GCCTTCCAGGGACCCGCGTAGGCGATGCCGGCGACCTCGCCGTCCACCTCGGCGACGAGCCAGGGATAGC
GCTCCCGCAGACGGACGAGGTCGTCCGTCCACTCCTGCGGTTCCTGCGGCTCGGTACGGAAGTTGACCGT
GCTTGTCTCGATGTAGTGGTTGACGATGGTGCAGACCGCCGGCATGTCCGCCTCGGTGGCACGGCGGATG
TCGGCCGGGCGTCGTTCTGGGCTCATAGGGGGGATCAGCTTGGGC
